Addgene plasmid #42738: TAL3275
Depositing lab: Keith Joung. Depositing organization: Massachusetts General Hospital. Publication: Targeted gene disruption in somatic zebrafish cells using engineered TALENs. Sander JD, Cade L, Khayter C, Reyon D, Peterson RT, Joung JK, Yeh JR. Nat Biotechnol. 2011 Aug 5;29(8):697-8. doi: 10.1038/nbt.1934. PubMed 21822241.
Backbone
  Vector backbone: JDS70
  Backbone manufacturer: Addgene plasmid #32285
  Backbone size w/o insert (bp): 6447
  Vector type: Mammalian Expression ; T7
Growth in bacteria
  Bacterial resistance: Ampicillin, 100 μg/mL
  Growth temperature: 37°C
  Growth strain: XL1 Blue
  Copy number: High Copy
Gene/Insert
  Gene/Insert name: ZebrafishCommunity-hemogen-site1-right (alt name: hemogen)
  Species: D. rerio (zebrafish)
  Insert size (bp): 1640
  Entrez Gene: hemgn (a.k.a. si:dkey-25o16.2)
  Promoter: CMV
  Tag / fusion protein: 3X Flag (N terminal on backbone); WT FOKI (C terminal on backbone)
  Cloning method: Restriction Enzyme; 5′ cloning site N/A (destroyed during cloning); 3′ cloning site N/A (destroyed during cloning)
  Sequencing primers: 5′ CMV-F; 3′ BGH-rev
Terms and licenses: Academic/Nonprofit Terms; Industry Terms: Not Available to Industry
Depositor comments: Target binding site: TCTGAATCTTTTATTTCA It is strongly recommended that users perform a diagnostic digest to verify this plasmid prior to use. For example, a double digest of the plasmid with BamHI and KpnI should result in two bands at 2.3kb and 5.8kb.
How to cite: TAL3275 was a gift from Keith Joung (Addgene plasmid # 42738 ; http://n2t.net/addgene:42738 ; RRID:Addgene_42738)
