[The description below was written by a language model from this plasmid's Addgene catalogue record.]
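Description:
TAL3275 is a TALEN expression plasmid built on the JDS70 backbone, a roughly 6.4 kb vector classed as mammalian expression with a T7 promoter. It is a high-copy plasmid maintained in E. coli under ampicillin selection. The approximately 1.6 kb insert, named ZebrafishCommunity-hemogen-site1-right, is presumably an engineered TAL effector repeat array rather than a zebrafish coding sequence, since the record gives an 18-nucleotide DNA target for it within the zebrafish hemogen gene (hemgn). The array was inserted by restriction cloning in a way that destroyed both cloning sites. This places it in frame between elements supplied by the backbone: an N-terminal 3X FLAG tag and a C-terminal wild-type FokI nuclease domain.

Expression of the full fusion is driven by the CMV promoter for use in mammalian cells. The T7 designation indicates that the same open reading frame can be transcribed in vitro, which is the usual route to making TALEN mRNA for injection into zebrafish embryos. The BGH reverse sequencing primer suggests a bovine growth hormone polyadenylation region downstream, although no feature table is provided to confirm the layout. FokI cleaves DNA only as a dimer, so this "right" monomer is meant to be paired with a matching "left" TALEN that binds the opposite half-site at hemogen site 1. The two nuclease domains then meet over the spacer and make a double-strand break, and error-prone repair of that break yields indel mutations. The associated work describes targeted gene disruption in somatic zebrafish cells, consistent with use of this construct for hemgn knockout. The FLAG tag allows detection of the expressed nuclease.
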