>Addgene plasmid #42738 | TAL3275 | depositor partial sequence | sequence record 57858 | TAL3275 sequence 2430 bps
TCTAGAGCTAGCACCATGGACTACAAAGACCATGACGGTGATTATAAAGATCATGACATCGATTACAAGG
ATGACGATGACAAGATGGCCCCCAAGAAGAAGAGGAAGGTGGGCATTCACCGCGGGGTACCTATGGTGGA
CTTGAGGACACTCGGTTATTCGCAACAGCAACAGGAGAAAATCAAGCCTAAGGTCAGGAGCACCGTCGCG
CAACACCACGAGGCGCTTGTGGGGCATGGCTTCACTCATGCGCATATTGTCGCGCTTTCACAGCACCCTG
CGGCGCTTGGGACGGTGGCTGTCAAATACCAAGATATGATTGCGGCCCTGCCCGAAGCCACGCACGAGGC
AATTGTAGGGGTCGGTAAACAGTGGTCGGGAGCGCGAGCACTTGAGGCGCTGCTGACTGTGGCGGGTGAG
CTTAGGGGGCCTCCGCTCCAGCTCGACACCGGGCAGCTGCTGAAGATCGCGAAGAGAGGGGGAGTAACAG
CGGTAGAGGCAGTGCACGCCTGGCGCAATGCGCTCACCGGGGCCCCCTTGAACCTGACCCCAGACCAGGT
AGTCGCAATCGCGTCACATGACGGGGGAAAGCAAGCCCTGGAAACCGTGCAAAGGTTGTTGCCGGTCCTT
TGTCAAGACCACGGCCTTACACCGGAGCAAGTCGTGGCCATTGCAAGCAATGGGGGTGGCAAACAGGCTC
TTGAGACGGTTCAGAGACTTCTCCCAGTTCTCTGTCAAGCCCACGGGCTGACTCCCGATCAAGTTGTAGC
GATTGCGAATAACAATGGAGGGAAACAAGCATTGGAGACTGTCCAACGGCTCCTTCCCGTGTTGTGTCAA
GCCCACGGTTTGACGCCTGCACAAGTGGTCGCCATCGCCTCCAATATTGGCGGTAAGCAGGCGCTGGAAA
CAGTACAGCGCCTGCTGCCTGTACTGTGCCAGGATCATGGACTGACCCCAGACCAGGTAGTCGCAATCGC
GTCGAACATTGGGGGAAAGCAAGCCCTGGAAACCGTGCAAAGGTTGTTGCCGGTCCTTTGTCAAGACCAC
GGCCTTACACCGGAGCAAGTCGTGGCCATTGCAAGCAATGGGGGTGGCAAACAGGCTCTTGAGACGGTTC
AGAGACTTCTCCCAGTTCTCTGTCAAGCCCACGGGCTGACTCCCGATCAAGTTGTAGCGATTGCGTCGCA
TGACGGAGGGAAACAAGCATTGGAGACTGTCCAACGGCTCCTTCCCGTGTTGTGTCAAGCCCACGGTTTG
ACGCCTGCACAAGTGGTCGCCATCGCCTCGAATGGCGGCGGTAAGCAGGCGCTGGAAACAGTACAGCGCC
TGCTGCCTGTACTGTGCCAGGATCATGGACTGACCCCAGACCAGGTAGTCGCAATCGCGTCAAACGGAGG
GGGAAAGCAAGCCCTGGAAACCGTGCAAAGGTTGTTGCCGGTCCTTTGTCAAGACCACGGCCTTACACCG
GAGCAAGTCGTGGCCATTGCAAGCAATGGGGGTGGCAAACAGGCTCTTGAGACGGTTCAGAGACTTCTCC
CAGTTCTCTGTCAAGCCCACGGGCTGACTCCCGATCAAGTTGTAGCGATTGCGTCCAACGGTGGAGGGAA
ACAAGCATTGGAGACTGTCCAACGGCTCCTTCCCGTGTTGTGTCAAGCCCACGGTTTGACGCCTGCACAA
GTGGTCGCCATCGCCTCCAATATTGGCGGTAAGCAGGCGCTGGAAACAGTACAGCGCCTGCTGCCTGTAC
TGTGCCAGGATCATGGACTGACCCCAGACCAGGTAGTCGCAATCGCGTCAAACGGAGGGGGAAAGCAAGC
CCTGGAAACCGTGCAAAGGTTGTTGCCGGTCCTTTGTCAAGACCACGGCCTTACACCGGAGCAAGTCGTG
GCCATTGCAAGCAATGGGGGTGGCAAACAGGCTCTTGAGACGGTTCAGAGACTTCTCCCAGTTCTCTGTC
AAGCCCACGGGCTGACTCCCGATCAAGTTGTAGCGATTGCGTCCAACGGTGGAGGGAAACAAGCATTGGA
GACTGTCCAACGGCTCCTTCCCGTGTTGTGTCAAGCCCACGGTTTGACGCCTGCACAAGTGGTCGCCATC
GCCAGCCATGATGGCGGTAAGCAGGCGCTGGAAACAGTACAGCGCCTGCTGCCTGTACTGTGCCAGGATC
ATGGACTGACACCCGAACAGGTGGTCGCCATTGCTTCTAACATCGGAGGACGGCCAGCCTTGGAGTCCAT
CGTAGCCCAATTGTCCAGGCCCGATCCCGCGTTGGCTGCGTTAACGAATGACCATCTGGTGGCGTTGGCA
TGTCTTGGTGGACGACCCGCGCTCGATGCAGTCAAAAAGGGTCTGCCTCATGCTCCCGCATTGATCAAAA
GAACCAACCGGCGGATTCCCGAGAGAACTTCCCATCGAGTCGCGGGATCC
