>Addgene plasmid #42738 | TAL3275 | addgene partial sequence | sequence record 62877 | JDS-TALEN-F 5'-TAGGGGTCGGTAAACAGTGG-3'
GCGCTGCTGACTGTGGCGGGTGAGCTTAGGGGGCCTCCGCTCCAGCTCGACACCGGGCAGCTGCTGAAGA
TCGCGAAGAGAGGGGGAGTAACAGCGGTAGAGGCAGTGCACGCCTGGCGCAATGCGCTCACCGGGGCCCC
CTTGAACCTGACCCCAGACCAGGTAGTCGCAATCGCGTCACATGACGGGGGAAAGCAAGCCCTGGAAACC
GTGCAAAGGTTGTTGCCGGTCCTTTGTCAAGACCACGGCCTTACACCGGAGCAAGTCGTGGCCATTGCAA
GCAATGGGGGTGGCAAACAGGCTCTTGAGACGGTTCAGAGACTTCTCCCAGTTCTCTGTCAAGCCCACGG
GCTGACTCCCGATCAAGTTGTAGCGATTGCGAATAACAATGGAGGGAAACAAGCATTGGAGACTGTCCAA
CGGCTCCTTCCCGTGTTGTGTCAAGCCCACGGTTTGACGCCTGCACAAGTGGTCGCCATCGCCTCCAATA
TTGGCGGTAAGCAGGCGCTGGAAACAGTACAGCGCCTGCTGCCTGTACTGTGCCAGGATCATGGACTGAC
CCCAGACCAGGTAGTCGCAATCGCGTCGAACATTGGGGGAAAGCAAGCCCTGGAAACCGTGCAAAGGTTG
TTGCCGGTCCTTTGTCAAGACCACGGCCTTACACCGGAGCAAGTCGTGGCCATTGCAAGCAATGGGGGTG
GCAAACAGGCTCTTGAGACGGTTCAGAGACTTCTCCCAGTTCTCTGTCAAGCCCACGGGCTGACTCCCGA
TCAAGTTGTAGCGATTG
